>Addgene plasmid #238628 | HaloTag-BRD4(46-460) Fusion Vector | addgene full sequence | sequence record 479501 | Addgene NGS Result
TCAATATTGGCCATTAGCCATATTATTCATTGGTTATATAGCATAAATCAATATTGGCTATTGGCCATTG
CATACGTTGTATCTATATCATAATATGTACATTTATATTGGCTCATGTCCAATATGACCGCCATGTTGGC
ATTGATTATTGACTAGTTATTAATAGTAATCAATTACGGGGTCATTAGTTCATAGCCCATATATGGAGTT
CCGCGTTACATAACTTACGGTAAATGGCCCGCCTGGCTGACCGCCCAACGACCCCCGCCCATTGACGTCA
ATAATGACGTATGTTCCCATAGTAACGCCAATAGGGACTTTCCATTGACGTCAATGGGTGGAGTATTTAC
GGTAAACTGCCCACTTGGCAGTACATCAAGTGTATCATATGCCAAGTCCGCCCCCTATTGACGTCAATGA
CGGTAAATGGCCCGCCTGGCATTATGCCCAGTACATGACCTTACGGGACTTTCCTACTTGGCAGTACATC
TACGTATTAGTCATCGCTATTACCATGGTGATGCGGTTTTGGCAGTACACCAATGGGCGTGGATAGCGGT
TTGACTCACGGGGATTTCCAAGTCTCCACCCCATTGACGTCAATGGGAGTTTGTTTTGGCACCAAAATCA
ACGGGACTTTCCAAAATGTCGTAATAACCCCGCCCCGTTGACGCAAATGGGCGGTAGGCGTGTACGGTGG
GAGGTCTATATAAGCAGAGCTGGTTTAGTGAACCGTCAGATCACTAGAAGCTTTATTGCGGTAGTTTATC
ACAGTTAAATTGCTAACGCAGTCAGTGCTTCTGACACAACAGTCTCGAACTTAAGCTGCAGAAGTTGGTC
GTGAGGCACTGGGCAGGTAAGTATCAAGGTTACAAGACAGGTTTAAGGAGACCAATAGAAACTGGGCTTG
TCGAGACAGAGAAGACTCTTGCGTTTCTGATAGGCACCTATTGGTCTTACTGACATCCACTTTGCCTTTC
TCTCCACAGGTGTCCACTCCCAGTTCAATTACAGCTCTTAAGGCTAGAGTATTAATACGACTCACTATAG
GGCTAGCAAAGCCACCATGGCAGAAATCGGTACTGGCTTTCCATTCGACCCCCATTATGTGGAAGTCCTG
GGCGAGCGCATGCACTACGTCGATGTTGGTCCGCGCGATGGCACCCCTGTGCTGTTCCTGCACGGTAACC
CGACCTCCTCCTACGTGTGGCGCAACATCATCCCGCATGTTGCACCGACCCATCGCTGCATTGCTCCAGA
CCTGATCGGTATGGGCAAATCCGACAAACCAGACCTGGGTTATTTCTTCGACGACCACGTCCGCTTCATG
GATGCCTTCATCGAAGCCCTGGGTCTGGAAGAGGTCGTCCTGGTCATTCACGACTGGGGCTCCGCTCTGG
GTTTCCACTGGGCCAAGCGCAATCCAGAGCGCGTCAAAGGTATTGCATTTATGGAGTTCATCCGCCCTAT
CCCGACCTGGGACGAATGGCCAGAATTTGCCCGCGAGACCTTCCAGGCCTTCCGCACCACCGACGTCGGC
CGCAAGCTGATCATCGATCAGAACGTTTTTATCGAGGGTACGCTGCCGATGGGTGTCGTCCGCCCGCTGA
CTGAAGTCGAGATGGACCATTACCGCGAGCCGTTCCTGAATCCTGTTGACCGCGAGCCACTGTGGCGCTT
CCCAAACGAGCTGCCAATCGCCGGTGAGCCAGCGAACATCGTCGCGCTGGTCGAAGAATACATGGACTGG
CTGCACCAGTCCCCTGTCCCGAAGCTGCTGTTCTGGGGCACCCCAGGCGTTCTGATCCCACCGGCCGAAG
CCGCTCGCCTGGCCAAAAGCCTGCCTAACTGCAAGGCTGTGGACATCGGCCCGGGTCTGAATCTGCTGCA
AGAAGACAACCCGGACCTGATCGGCAGCGAGATCGCGCGCTGGCTGTCGACGCTCGAGATTTCCGGCGAG
CCAACCACTGAGGATCTGTACTTTCAGAGCGATAACGCGATCGCCATGGAGACCTCCAACCCTAACAAGC
CCAAGAGGCAG
[300 nt withheld, positions 2042-2341]
AAAATAAATGAGCTACCCACAGAAGAAACCGAGATCATGATAGTCCAGGCAAAAGGAAGAGGACGTGGGA
GGAAAGAAACAGGGACAGCAAAACCTGGCGTTTCCACGGTACCAAACACAACTCAAGCATCGACTCCTCC
GCAGACCCAGACCCCTCAGCCGAATCCTCCTCCTGTGCAGGCCACGCCTCACCCCTTCCCTGCCGTCACC
CCGGACCTCATCGTCCAGACCCCTGTCATGACAGTGGTGCCTCCCCAGCCMCTGCAGACSCCCCCGCCAG
TGCCCCCCCAGCCACAACCCCCACCCGCTCCAGCTCCCCAGCCCGTACAGAGCCACCCACCCATCATCGC
GGCCACCCCACAGCCTGTGAAGACAAAGACCACCATTGACCCCATTCACGAGCCACCCTCGCTGCCCCCG
GAGCCCAAGACCACCAAGCTGGGCCAGCGGCGGGAGAGCAGCCGGCCTGTGAAACCTCCAAAGAAGGACG
TGCCCGACTCTCAGCAGCACCCAGCACCAGAGAAGAGCAGCAAGGTCTCGGAGCAGCTCAAGTGCTGCAG
CGGCATCCTCAAGGAGATGTTTGCCAAGAAGCACGCCGCCTACGCCTGGCCCTTCTACAAGCCTGTGGAC
GTGGAGGCACTGGGCCTACACGACTACTGTGACATCATCAAGCACCCCATGGACATGAGCACAATCAAGT
CTAAACTGGAGGCCCGTGAGTACCGTGATGCTCAGGAGTTTGGTGCTGACGTCCGATTGATGTTCTCCAA
CTGCTATAAGTACAACCCTCCTGACCATGAGGTGGTGGCCATGGCCCGCAAGCTCCAGGATGTGTTCGAA
ATGCGCTTTGCCAAGATGCCGGACGAGGTTTAAACGAATTCGGGCTCGGTACCCGGGGATCCTCTAGAGT
CGACCTGCAGGCATGCAAGCTGATCCGGCTGCTAACAAAGCCCGAAAGGAAGCTGAGTTGGCTGCTGCCA
CCGCTGAGCAATAACTAGCATAACCCCTTGGGGCGGCCGCTTCGAGCAGACATGATAAGATACATTGATG
AGTTTGGACAAACCACAACTAGAATGCAGTGAAAAAAATGCTTTATTTGTGAAATTTGTGATGCTATTGC
TTTATTTGTAACCATTATAAGCTGCAATAAACAAGTTAACAACAACAATTGCATTCATTTTATGTTTCAG
GTTCAGGGGGAGATGTGGGAGGTTTTTTTAAGCAAGTAAAACCTCTACAAATGTGGTAAAATCGAATTTT
AACAAAATATTAACGCTTACAATTTCCTGATGCGGTATTTTCTCCTTACGCATCTGTGCGGTATTTCACA
CCGCATACGCGGATCTGCGCAGCACCATGGCCTGAAATAACCTCTGAAAGAGGAACTTGGTTAGGTACCT
TCTGAGGCGGAAAGAACCAGCTGTGGAATGTGTGTCAGTTAGGGTGTGGAAAGTCCCCAGGCTCCCCAGC
AGGCAGAAGTATGCAAAGCATGCATCTCAATTAGTCAGCAACCAGGTGTGGAAAGTCCCCAGGCTCCCCA
GCAGGCAGAAGTATGCAAAGCATGCATCTCAATTAGTCAGCAACCATAGTCCCGCCCCTAACTCCGCCCA
TCCCGCCCCTAACTCCGCCCAGTTCCGCCCATTCTCCGCCCCATGGCTGACTAATTTTTTTTATTTATGC
AGAGGCCGAGGCCGCCTCGGCCTCTGAGCTATTCCAGAAGTAGTGAGGAGGCTTTTTTGGAGGCCTAGGC
TTTTGCAAAAAGCTTAATTAACTGTTGACAATTAATCATCGGCATAGTATATCGGCATAGTATAATACGA
CAAGGTGAGGAACTAAACCCAGGAGGCAGATCATGATTGAACAAGATGGATTGCACGCAGGTTCTCCGGC
CGCTTGGGTGGAGAGGCTATTCGGCTATGACTGGGCACAACAGACAATCGGCTGCTCTGATGCCGCCGTG
TTCCGGCTGTCAGCGCAGGGGCGCCCGGTTCTTTTTGTCAAGACCGACCTGTCCGGTGCCCTGAATGAAC
TGCAGGACGAGGCAGCGCGGCTATCGTGGCTGGCCACGACGGGCGTTCCTTGCGCAGCTGTGCTCGACGT
TGTCACTGAAGCGGGAAGGGACTGGCTGCTATTGGGCGAAGTGCCGGGGCAGGATCTCCTGTCATCTCAC
CTTGCTCCTGCCGAGAAAGTATCCATCATGGCTGATGCAATGCGGCGGCTGCATACGCTTGATCCGGCTA
CCTGCCCATTCGACCACCAAGCGAAACATCGCATCGAGCGAGCACGTACTCGGATGGAAGCCGGTCTTGT
CGATCAGGATGATCTGGACGAAGAGCATCAGGGGCTCGCGCCAGCCGAACTGTTCGCCAGGCTCAAGGCG
CGCATGCCCGACGGCGAGGATCTCGTCGTGACCCATGGCGATGCCTGCTTGCCGAATATCATGGTGGAAA
ATGGCCGCTTTTCTGGATTCATCGACTGTGGCCGGCTGGGTGTGGCGGACCGCTATCAGGACATAGCGTT
GGCTACCCGTGATATTGCTGAAGAGCTTGGCGGCGAATGGGCTGACCGCTTCCTCGTGCTTTACGGTATC
GCCGCTCCCGATTCGCAGCGCATCGCCTTCTATCGCCTTCTTGACGAGTTCTTCTGAGCGGGACTCTGGG
GTTCGAAATGACCGACCAAGCGACGCCCAACCTGCCATCACGATGGCCGCAATAAAATATCTTTATTTTC
ATTACATCTGTGTGTTGGTTTTTTGTGTGAATCGATAGCGATAAGGATCCTCTTTGCGCTTGCGTTTTCC
CTTGTCCAGATAGCCCAGTAGCTGACATTCATCCGGGGTCAGCACCGTTTCTGCGGACTGGCTTTCTACC
CGGTATCAGCTCACTCAAAGGCGGTAATACGGTTATCCACAGAATCAGGGGATAACGCAGGAAAGAACAT
GTGAGCAAAAGGCCAGCAAAAGGCCAGGAACCGTAAAAAGGCCGCGTTGCTGGCGTTTTTCCATAGGCTC
CGCCCCCCTGACGAGCATCACAAAAATCGACGCTCAAGTCAGAGGTGGCGAAACCCGACAGGACTATAAA
GATACCAGGCGTTTCCCCCTGGAAGCTCCCTCGTGCGCTCTCCTGTTCCGACCCTGCCGCTTACCGGATA
CCTGTCCGCCTTTCTCCCTTCGGGAAGCGTGGCGCTTTCTCATAGCTCACGCTGTAGGTATCTCAGTTCG
GTGTAGGTCGTTCGCTCCAAGCTGGGCTGTGTGCACGAACCCCCCGTTCAGCCCGACCGCTGCGCCTTAT
CCGGTAACTATCGTCTTGAGTCCAACCCGGTAAGACACGACTTATCGCCACTGGCAGCAGCCACTGGTAA
CAGGATTAGCAGAGCGAGGTATGTAGGCGGTGCTACAGAGTTCTTGAAGTGGTGGCCTAACTACGGCTAC
ACTAGAAGGACAGTATTTGGTATCTGCGCTCTGCTGAAGCCAGTTACCTTCGGAAAAAGAGTTGGTAGCT
CTTGATCCGGCAAACAAACCACCGCTGGTAGCGGTGGTTTTTTTGTTTGCAAGCAGCAGATTACGCGCAG
AAAAAAAGGATTTCAAGAAGATCCTTTGATCTTTTCTACGGGGTCTGACGCTCAGTGGAACGAAAACTCA
CGTTAAGGGATTTTGGTCATGAGATTATCAAAAAGGATCTTCACCTAGATCCTTTTATAGTCCGGAAATA
CAGGAACGCACGCTGGATGGCCCTTCGCTGGGATGGTGAAACCATGAAAAATGGCAGCTTCAGTGGATTA
AGTGGGGGTAATGTGGCCTGTACCCTCTGGTTGCATAGGTATTCATACGGTTAAAATTTATCAGGCGCGA
TTGCGGCAGTTTTTCGGGTGGTTTGTTGCCATTTTTACCTGTCTGCTGCCGTGATCGCGCTGAACGCGTT
TTAGCGGTGCGTACAATTAAGGGATTATGGTAAATCCACTTACTGTCTGCCCTCGTAGCCATCGAGATAA
ACCGCAGTACTCCGGCCACGATGCGTCCGGCGTAGAGGATCGAGATCT
Features (pLannotate 1.2.2; 21 found; start..end, strand, type, name):
    140..517     +  enhancer       CMV enhancer: human cytomegalovirus immediate early enhancer
    519..718     +  promoter       CMV promoter: human cytomegalovirus (CMV) immediate early promoter
    857..989     +  intron         chimeric intron: chimera between introns from human β-globin and immunoglobulin heavy chain genes
   1033..1051    +  promoter       T7 promoter: promoter for bacteriophage T7 RNA polymerase
   1067..1957    +  CDS            HaloTag®: modified bacterial dehalogenase that forms covalent bonds with chloroalkane derivatives
   1970..1990    +  CDS            TEV site: tobacco etch virus (TEV) protease recognition and cleavage site
   2009..3208    +  CDS            BRD3 (fragment) (sequence partly withheld): BRD3_HUMAN - Also known as KIAA0043, RING3L. Experimental evidence at protein level: Swiss-Prot protein existence level 1. Chromatin reader that recognizes and binds hyperacetylated chromatin and plays a role in the regulation of transcription, probably by chromatin remodeling and interaction with transcription factors (PubMed:18406326, PubMed:27105114). Regulates transcription by promoting the binding of the transcription factor GATA1 to its targets (By similarity). From Homo sapiens (Human).
   3217..3272    +  misc_feature   MCS: pUC18/19 multiple cloning site
   3279..3328    +  CDS            SET1 (fragment): solubility-enhancement tag derived from T7 phage gene 10B
   3336..3355    +  terminator     T7 terminator (fragment): transcription terminator for bacteriophage T7 RNA polymerase
   3377..3498    -  polyA_signal   SV40 poly(A) signal: SV40 polyadenylation signal
   3521..3589    -  CDS            large T antigen (fragment): large T antigen from SV40 (simian virus 40)
   3594..3626    +  rep_origin     M13 ori (fragment): M13 bacteriophage origin of replication; arrow indicates direction of (+) strand synthesis
   3627..3678    -  misc_feature   bom (fragment): basis of mobility region from pBR322
   3743..4100    +  promoter       SV40 promoter: SV40 enhancer and early promoter
   4115..4162    +  promoter       EM7 promoter: synthetic bacterial promoter&nbsp
   4194..4985    +  CDS            neo: KKA2_KLEPN - Also known as kan, nptII. Experimental evidence at protein level: Swiss-Prot protein existence level 1. Resistance to kanamycin, neomycin, paromomycin, ribostamycin, butirosin and gentamicin B. From Klebsiella pneumoniae.
   5052..5100    +  polyA_signal   poly(A) signal: synthetic polyadenylation signal
   5121..5210    -  CDS            tnpA (fragment): TN5P_ECOLX - Also known as tnp. Experimental evidence at protein level: Swiss-Prot protein existence level 1. Mediates transposition of transposon Tn5 by a 'cut and paste' mechanism. First, the monomeric transposase binds the 19 bp inverted DNA repeats flanking the transposon. Then, dimerization of the DNA- bound transposase creates a synaptic DNA complex. After nicking of the first DNA strand, excision of the transposon proceeds through a series of intermediates. The transposase then mediates the insertion of the transposon at a new site by strand transfer. The activity of the wild- type tran
   5339..5927    -  rep_origin     ori: high-copy-number ColE1/pMB1/pBR322/pUC origin of replication
   6043..6326    +  misc_feature   cer region: ColE1-derived recombination site that helps to maintain plasmids as monomers
