[The description below was written by a language model from this plasmid's Addgene catalogue record and pLannotate feature annotations shown in this document.]
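Description:
HaloTag-BRD4(46-460) Fusion Vector is a mammalian expression plasmid of about 6.4 kb built on the pFN28K HaloTag CMV-neo Flexi backbone. It is propagated in E. coli from a high-copy ColE1/pUC-type origin, with a ColE1 cer site that helps keep the plasmid monomeric. A single neo (nptII) gene provides selection in both hosts. The bacterial EM7 promoter drives it for kanamycin resistance in E. coli, and the SV40 enhancer/early promoter drives it for neomycin-class (G418) selection in mammalian cells. A synthetic poly(A) signal follows this cassette.

The expression unit consists of the CMV immediate-early enhancer and promoter followed by a chimeric β-globin/immunoglobulin intron, which generally improves mRNA processing and expression. A T7 promoter just upstream of the coding region could also allow T7 polymerase-driven transcription. The open reading frame begins with HaloTag, a modified bacterial dehalogenase that bonds covalently to chloroalkane ligands. Next comes a TEV protease cleavage site and then a fragment of human BRD4 spanning residues 46–460. The automated annotation labels this roughly 1.2 kb insert as a BRD3 fragment. This most likely reflects homology between BET family members, and the catalogue entry identifies the insert as BRD4. An SV40 polyadenylation signal lies downstream of the insert. Several small annotated fragments in that region (SET1, T7 terminator, M13 ori, bom, large T antigen) appear to be partial matches to backbone remnants rather than functional parts.

The stated purpose is expression of the N-terminally HaloTag-fused BRD4 fragment in mammalian cells. HaloTag generally permits fluorescent labelling or capture of the fusion via chloroalkane ligands, but the record does not specify a particular assay.
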