Addgene plasmid #238628: HaloTag-BRD4(46-460) Fusion Vector
Purpose: Express HaloTag-BRD4(46-460) Fusion Protein in Mammalian Cells under a CMV promoter
Depositing lab: Promega Corporation.
Backbone
  Vector backbone: pFN28K HaloTag(R) CMV-neo Flexi(R) Vector
  Vector type: Mammalian Expression
  Selectable markers: Neomycin
Growth in bacteria
  Bacterial resistance: Kanamycin, 50 μg/mL
  Growth temperature: 37°C
  Growth strain: DH5alpha
  Copy number: High Copy
Gene/Insert
  Gene/Insert name: BRD4
  Species: H. sapiens (human)
  Mutation: (46-460)
  Entrez Gene: BRD4 (a.k.a. CAP, CDLS6, FSHRG4, HUNK1, HUNKI, MCAP)
  Promoter: CMV
  Tag / fusion protein: HaloTag (R) (N terminal on backbone)
  Cloning method: Other
Terms and licenses: Academic/Nonprofit Terms; Industry Terms
How to cite: HaloTag-BRD4(46-460) Fusion Vector was a gift from Promega Corporation (Addgene plasmid # 238628 ; http://n2t.net/addgene:238628 ; RRID:Addgene_238628)
